Addgene plasmid #231551: pCMVtrunc Affimer6-sfCherry2ΔN12
Purpose: Mammalian expression of actin-binding Affimer6 fused to N-terminally truncated superfolder Cherry2, for actin filament organization measurements using fluorescence polarization microscopy
Depositing lab: Manos Mavrakis. Depositing organization: CNRS UMR 7249, Institut Fresnel. Publication: Genetically encoded reporters of actin filament organization in living cells and tissues. Martins CS, Iv F, Suman SK, Panagiotou TC, Sidor C, Ruso-Lopez M, Plancke CN, Omi S, Pages R, Gomes M, Llewellyn A, Bandi SR, Ramond L, Arbizzani F, Rimoli CV, Schnorrer F, Robin F, Wilde A, LeGoff L, Pedelacq JD, Jegou A, Cabantous S, Rincon SA, Chandre C, Brasselet S, Mavrakis M. Cell. 2025 Apr 1:S0092-8674(25)00276-4. doi: 10.1016/j.cell.2025.03.003. PubMed 40179884.
Backbone
  Vector backbone: pCMVtrunc (Watanabe and Mitchison, 2002)
  Vector type: Mammalian Expression
Growth in bacteria
  Bacterial resistance: Kanamycin, 50 μg/mL
  Growth temperature: 37°C
  Growth strain: DH5alpha
  Copy number: High Copy
Gene/Insert
  Gene/Insert name: Affimer6
  Species: Synthetic
  Promoter: CMVtrunc
  Tag / fusion protein: sfCherry2 (C terminal on insert)
  Cloning method: Gibson Cloning
Terms and licenses: Academic/Nonprofit Terms; Industry Terms: Not Available to Industry
Depositor comments: Please visit https://doi.org/10.1101/2024.04.26.591305 for bioRxiv preprint. This plasmid is also called Af30 in the paper.
How to cite: pCMVtrunc Affimer6-sfCherry2ΔN12 was a gift from Manos Mavrakis (Addgene plasmid # 231551 ; http://n2t.net/addgene:231551 ; RRID:Addgene_231551)
