[The description below was written by a language model from this plasmid's Addgene catalogue record and pLannotate feature annotations shown in this document.]
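Description:
pCMVtrunc Affimer6-sfCherry2ΔN12 is a 4.4 kb mammalian expression plasmid built on the pCMVtrunc backbone. In this backbone the human cytomegalovirus immediate-early enhancer/promoter has been cut down to a short remnant; the feature table shows only about 110 bp of enhancer plus minimal promoter. A truncated CMV promoter of this kind generally gives weak expression, which suits a cytoskeletal probe, although the record does not state this rationale.

The promoter drives a single synthetic open reading frame: Affimer6, an actin-binding Affimer, fused at its C terminus to superfolder Cherry2 lacking its first 12 N-terminal residues (ΔN12). The automated annotation labels the Affimer portion as a cowpea cystatin. This is a homology hit and fits a cystatin-like binder scaffold rather than a plant gene insert. The cystatin call overlaps the start of the sfCherry2 call, which indicates at most a very short junction between the two domains. Removing the flexible terminus of the fluorescent protein presumably restricts its rotational freedom relative to the actin-bound domain. The stated use depends on this, namely measuring actin filament organization in living cells by fluorescence polarization microscopy.

Transcripts terminate at an SV40 polyadenylation signal. The remainder is a standard pEGFP-type layout:

- A high-copy ColE1/pUC origin supports propagation in E. coli.
- An f1 origin is present.
- A Tn5 NeoR/KanR cassette is preceded by both a bacterial (bla) promoter and the SV40 early promoter and is followed by the HSV TK poly(A) signal. It confers kanamycin resistance in bacteria and could support G418 selection in mammalian cells.

The short large T antigen, ble and bGH poly(A) fragments are probably backbone remnants or incidental matches, not functional elements.
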