Features (pLannotate 1.2.2; 14 found; start..end, strand, type, name):
      1..93      +  enhancer       CMV enhancer (fragment): human cytomegalovirus immediate early enhancer
     91..114     +  promoter       minimal CMV promoter (fragment): human cytomegalovirus (CMV) immediate early promoter
    134..412     +  CDS            CYTI_VIGUN: Experimental evidence at protein level: Swiss-Prot protein existence level 1. From Vigna unguiculata (Cowpea).
    380..1048    +  CDS            sfCherry2: sfCherry2 is a basic (constitutively fluorescent) fluorescent protein published in 2017, derived from Discosoma sp.. It is reported to be a monomer.
   1080..1164    +  CDS            large T antigen (fragment): large T antigen from SV40 (simian virus 40)
   1187..1308    +  polyA_signal   SV40 poly(A) signal: SV40 polyadenylation signal
   1342..1770    -  rep_origin     f1 ori (sequence partly withheld): f1 bacteriophage origin of replication; arrow indicates direction of (+) strand synthesis
   1797..1901    +  promoter       AmpR promoter: bla
   1903..2260    +  promoter       SV40 promoter: SV40 enhancer and early promoter
   2295..3089    +  CDS            NeoR/KanR: aminoglycoside phosphotransferase from Tn5; aph(3')-II (or nptII); confers resistance to neomycin, kanamycin, and G418 (Geneticin®)
   3110..3262    +  CDS            ble (fragment): BLE_KLEPN - Experimental evidence at protein level: Swiss-Prot protein existence level 1. Binding protein with a strong affinity to the bleomycin family of antibiotics. Binds to CL990; an antimitotic-antibiotic compound. From Klebsiella pneumoniae.
   3321..3368    +  polyA_signal   HSV TK poly(A) signal: herpes simplex virus thymidine kinase polyadenylation signal (Cole and Stacy, 1985)
   3459..3475    -  polyA_signal   bGH poly(A) signal (fragment): bovine growth hormone polyadenylation signal
   3697..4285    +  rep_origin     ori: high-copy-number ColE1/pMB1/pBR322/pUC origin of replication
>Addgene plasmid #231551 | pCMVtrunc Affimer6-sfCherry2ΔN12 | addgene full sequence | sequence record 459697 | Addgene NGS Result
TAGTTATTAATAGTAATCAATTACGGGGTCATTAGTTCATAGCCCATATATGGAGTTCCGCGTTACATAA
CTTACGGTAAATGGCCCGCCTGGGAGGTCTATATAAGCAGAGCTGGTTTAGTGAACCGTCAGATCCGCTA
GCATGAACTCCCTGGAAATCGAAGAACTGGCTCGTTTCGCTGTTGACGAACACAACAAAAAAGAAAACGC
TCTGCTGGAATTCGTTCGTGTTGTTAAAGCGAAAGAACAGTCTTCTGTTCCGCATTGGTGGTGGACTACC
ATGTACTACCTGACCCTGGAAGCTAAAGACGGTGGTAAAAAGAAACTGTACGAAGCGAAAGTTTGGGTTA
AGAGAGATCCAAACATGATTTTCAAAATTAACTTCAAAGAACTGCAGGAGTTCAAACCGGTTATGAGATT
CAAGGTGCACATGGAGGGCAGCGTGAACGGCCACGAGTTCGAGATCGAGGGCGAGGGCGAGGGCCACCCC
TACGAGGGCACCCAGACCGCCAAGCTGAAGGTGACCAAGGGCGGCCCCCTGCCCTTCGCCTGGGACATCC
TGAGCCCCCAGTTCATGTACGGCAGCAAGGCCTACGTGAAGCACCCCGCCGACATCCCCGACTACCTGAA
GCTGAGCTTCCCCGAGGGCTTCACCTGGGAGAGAGTGATGAACTTCGAGGACGGCGGCGTGGTGACCGTG
ACCCAGGACAGCAGCCTGCAGGACGGCCAGTTCATCTACAAGGTGAAGCTGCTGGGCATCAACTTCCCCA
GCGACGGCCCCGTGATGCAGAAGAAGACCATGGGCTGGGAGGCCAGCACCGAGAGAATGTACCCCGAGGA
CGGCGCCCTGAAGGGCGAGATCAACCAGAGACTGAAGCTGAAGGACGGCGGCCACTACGACGCCGAGGTG
AAGACCACCTACAAGGCCAAGAAGCCCGTGCAGCTGCCCGGCGCCTACAACGTGGACATCAAGCTGGACA
TCACCAGCCACAACGAGGACTACACCATCGTGGAGCAGTACGAGAGAGCCGAGGCCAGACACAGCACCGG
CGGCTAAGGATCCACCGGATCTAGATAACTGATCATAATCAGCCATACCACATTTGTAGAGGTTTTACTT
GCTTTAAAAAACCTCCCACACCTCCCCCTGAACCTGAAACATAAAATGAATGCAATTGTTGTTGTTAACT
TGTTTATTGCAGCTTATAATGGTTACAAATAAAGCAATAGCATCACAAATTTCACAAATAAAGCATTTTT
TTCACTGCATTCTAGTTGTGGTTTGTCCAAACTCATCAATGTATCTTAACGCGTAAATTGTAAGCGTTAA
TATTTTGTTAAAATTCGCGTTAAATTTTTGTTAAATCAGCTCATTTTTTAACCAATAGGCCGAAATCGGC
AAAATCCCTTATAAATCAAAAGAATAGACCGAGATAGGGT
[37 nt withheld, positions 1441-1477]
AAAGAACGTGGACTCCAACGTCAAAGG
[49 nt withheld, positions 1505-1553]
T
[91 nt withheld, positions 1555-1645]
G
[124 nt withheld, positions 1647-1770]
CAGGTGGCACTTTTCGGGGAAATGTGCGCGGAACCCCTATTTGTTTATTTTTCTAAATACATTCAAATAT
GTATCCGCTCATGAGACAATAACCCTGATAAATGCTTCAATAATATTGAAAAAGGAAGAGTCCTGAGGCG
GAAAGAACCAGCTGTGGAATGTGTGTCAGTTAGGGTGTGGAAAGTCCCCAGGCTCCCCAGCAGGCAGAAG
TATGCAAAGCATGCATCTCAATTAGTCAGCAACCAGGTGTGGAAAGTCCCCAGGCTCCCCAGCAGGCAGA
AGTATGCAAAGCATGCATCTCAATTAGTCAGCAACCATAGTCCCGCCCCTAACTCCGCCCATCCCGCCCC
TAACTCCGCCCAGTTCCGCCCATTCTCCGCCCCATGGCTGACTAATTTTTTTTATTTATGCAGAGGCCGA
GGCCGCCTCGGCCTCTGAGCTATTCCAGAAGTAGTGAGGAGGCTTTTTTGGAGGCCTAGGCTTTTGCAAA
GATCGATCAAGAGACAGGATGAGGATCGTTTCGCATGATTGAACAAGATGGATTGCACGCAGGTTCTCCG
GCCGCTTGGGTGGAGAGGCTATTCGGCTATGACTGGGCACAACAGACAATCGGCTGCTCTGATGCCGCCG
TGTTCCGGCTGTCAGCGCAGGGGCGCCCGGTTCTTTTTGTCAAGACCGACCTGTCCGGTGCCCTGAATGA
ACTGCAAGACGAGGCAGCGCGGCTATCGTGGCTGGCCACGACGGGCGTTCCTTGCGCAGCTGTGCTCGAC
GTTGTCACTGAAGCGGGAAGGGACTGGCTGCTATTGGGCGAAGTGCCGGGGCAGGATCTCCTGTCATCTC
ACCTTGCTCCTGCCGAGAAAGTATCCATCATGGCTGATGCAATGCGGCGGCTGCATACGCTTGATCCGGC
TACCTGCCCATTCGACCACCAAGCGAAACATCGCATCGAGCGAGCACGTACTCGGATGGAAGCCGGTCTT
GTCGATCAGGATGATCTGGACGAAGAGCATCAGGGGCTCGCGCCAGCCGAACTGTTCGCCAGGCTCAAGG
CGAGCATGCCCGACGGCGAGGATCTCGTCGTGACCCATGGCGATGCCTGCTTGCCGAATATCATGGTGGA
AAATGGCCGCTTTTCTGGATTCATCGACTGTGGCCGGCTGGGTGTGGCGGACCGCTATCAGGACATAGCG
TTGGCTACCCGTGATATTGCTGAAGAGCTTGGCGGCGAATGGGCTGACCGCTTCCTCGTGCTTTACGGTA
TCGCCGCTCCCGATTCGCAGCGCATCGCCTTCTATCGCCTTCTTGACGAGTTCTTCTGAGCGGGACTCTG
GGGTTCGAAATGACCGACCAAGCGACGCCCAACCTGCCATCACGAGATTTCGATTCCACCGCCGCCTTCT
ATGAAAGGTTGGGCTTCGGAATCGTTTTCCGGGACGCCGGCTGGATGATCCTCCAGCGCGGGGATCTCAT
GCTGGAGTTCTTCGCCCACCCTAGGGGGAGGCTAACTGAAACACGGAAGGAGACAATACCGGAAGGAACC
CGCGCTATGACGGCAATAAAAAGACAGAATAAAACGCACGGTGTTGGGTCGTTTGTTCATAAACGCGGGG
TTCGGTCCCAGGGCTGGCACTCTGTCGATACCCCACCGAGACCCCATTGGGGCCAATACGCCCGCGTTTC
TTCCTTTTCCCCACCCCACCCCCCAAGTTCGGGTGAAGGCCCAGGGCTCGCAGCCAACGTCGGGGCGGCA
GGCCCTGCCATAGCCTCAGGTTACTCATATATACTTTAGATTGATTTAAAACTTCATTTTTAATTTAAAA
GGATCTAGGTGAAGATCCTTTTTGATAATCTCATGACCAAAATCCCTTAACGTGAGTTTTCGTTCCACTG
AGCGTCAGACCCCGTAGAAAAGATCAAAGGATCTTCTTGAGATCCTTTTTTTCTGCGCGTAATCTGCTGC
TTGCAAACAAAAAAACCACCGCTACCAGCGGTGGTTTGTTTGCCGGATCAAGAGCTACCAACTCTTTTTC
CGAAGGTAACTGGCTTCAGCAGAGCGCAGATACCAAATACTGTTCTTCTAGTGTAGCCGTAGTTAGGCCA
CCACTTCAAGAACTCTGTAGCACCGCCTACATACCTCGCTCTGCTAATCCTGTTACCAGTGGCTGCTGCC
AGTGGCGATAAGTCGTGTCTTACCGGGTTGGACTCAAGACGATAGTTACCGGATAAGGCGCAGCGGTCGG
GCTGAACGGGGGGTTCGTGCACACAGCCCAGCTTGGAGCGAACGACCTACACCGAACTGAGATACCTACA
GCGTGAGCTATGAGAAAGCGCCACGCTTCCCGAAGGGAGAAAGGCGGACAGGTATCCGGTAAGCGGCAGG
GTCGGAACAGGAGAGCGCACGAGGGAGCTTCCAGGGGGAAACGCCTGGTATCTTTATAGTCCTGTCGGGT
TTCGCCACCTCTGACTTGAGCGTCGATTTTTGTGATGCTCGTCAGGGGGGCGGAGCCTATGGAAAAACGC
CAGCAACGCGGCCTTTTTACGGTTCCTGGCCTTTTGCTGGCCTTTTGCTCACATGTTCTTTCCTGCGTTA
TCCCCTGATTCTGTGGATAACCGTATTACCGCCATGCAT
